Addgene plasmid #128259: pMRX-INU-TEX264 LIR4A-FLAG
Purpose: Expresses TEX264 LIR4A in mammalian cells
Depositing lab: Noboru Mizushima. Depositing organization: The University of Tokyo. Publication: Intrinsically Disordered Protein TEX264 Mediates ER-phagy. Chino H, Hatta T, Natsume T, Mizushima N. Mol Cell. 2019 Apr 11. pii: S1097-2765(19)30257-6. doi: 10.1016/j.molcel.2019.03.033. PubMed 31006538.
Backbone
  Vector backbone: pMRX-INU-FLAG
  Backbone manufacturer: Dr.Shoji Yamaoka of Tokyo Medical and Dental University
  Backbone size w/o insert (bp): 6404
  Total vector size (bp): 7393
  Vector type: Mammalian Expression, Retroviral
  Selectable markers: Neomycin (select with G418)
Growth in bacteria
  Bacterial resistance: Ampicillin, 100 μg/mL
  Growth temperature: 37°C
  Growth strain: NEB Stable
  Copy number: High Copy
Gene/Insert
  Gene/Insert name: TEX264 LIR4A
  Species: H. sapiens (human)
  Insert size (bp): 939
  Mutation: Changed FEEL (aa 273-276) to alanines
  GenBank ID: NP_001230654
  Entrez Gene: TEX264 (a.k.a. ZSIG11)
  Promoter: CMV
  Tag / fusion protein: FLAG (C terminal on backbone)
  Cloning method: Restriction Enzyme; 5′ cloning site BamHI (not destroyed); 3′ cloning site EcoRI (not destroyed)
  Sequencing primers: 5′ GGCATCGCAGCTTGGATACACGCC
Resource information
  A portion of this plasmid was derived from a plasmid made by: It has the pMX backbone
Terms and licenses: Academic/Nonprofit Terms; Industry Terms: Not Available to Industry
How to cite: pMRX-INU-TEX264 LIR4A-FLAG was a gift from Noboru Mizushima (Addgene plasmid # 128259 ; http://n2t.net/addgene:128259 ; RRID:Addgene_128259)
