[The description below was written by a language model from this plasmid's Addgene catalogue record and pLannotate feature annotations shown in this document.]
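Description:
pMRX-INU-TEX264 LIR4A-FLAG is a Moloney murine leukemia virus-based retroviral expression plasmid, built on the pMRX-INU-FLAG backbone (itself derived from pMX), for expressing a mutant form of human TEX264 in mammalian cells. In bacteria it is maintained through a high-copy ColE1/pUC-type origin and selected with ampicillin via the β-lactamase gene and its promoter. The catalogue lists a total size of about 7.4 kb, and the sequenced record annotated here is slightly shorter at 7,343 nt.

The viral unit begins with a CMV enhancer fused to LTR sequence, a hybrid 5′ LTR arrangement that corresponds to the CMV promoter listed in the record. It drives transcription of the viral genome in packaging cells. Downstream lie the MMLV Ψ packaging signal, a truncated gag lacking its start codon, and a pol fragment carrying the splice acceptor, which together support RNA encapsidation and expression of the insert. The 939 bp TEX264 open reading frame was cloned between BamHI and EcoRI sites and is followed by a backbone-encoded C-terminal tag, annotated as 3xFLAG. An EMCV IRES then links a neomycin phosphotransferase gene to the same transcript, so transduced cells can be selected with G418. The unit is closed by the 3′ MMLV LTR.

The LIR4A mutation replaces the FEEL residues at positions 273–276 with alanines. The name indicates that this targets the LC3-interacting region motif. Given the associated work on TEX264 in ER-phagy, the construct likely serves as a binding-deficient comparison to the wild-type protein in stably transduced cells, with the FLAG tag allowing detection or immunoprecipitation.
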