Features (pLannotate 1.2.2; 15 found; start..end, strand, type, name):
      1..380     +  enhancer       CMV enhancer: human cytomegalovirus immediate early enhancer
    381..676     +  LTR            3' LTR (ΔU3) (fragment): self-inactivating 3' long terminal repeat (LTR) from Moloney murine leukemia virus
    739..1096    +  misc_feature   MMLV Ψ: packaging signal of Moloney murine leukemia virus (MMLV)
   1161..1577    +  CDS            gag (truncated): truncated Moloney murine leukemia virus (MMLV) gag gene lacking the start codon
   1587..1961    +  misc_feature   pol region: Moloney murine leukemia virus (MMLV) pol region containing the splice acceptor site
   1997..2935    +  CDS            TEX264: TX264_HUMAN - Also known as ZSIG11 From Homo sapiens (Human).
   2960..3025    +  CDS            3xFLAG: three tandem FLAG® epitope tags, followed by an enterokinase cleavage site
   3063..3638    +  misc_feature   IRES2: internal ribosome entry site (IRES) of the encephalomyocarditis virus (EMCV)
   3645..4436    +  CDS            neo: KKA2_KLEPN - Also known as kan, nptII. Experimental evidence at protein level: Swiss-Prot protein existence level 1. Resistance to kanamycin, neomycin, paromomycin, ribostamycin, butirosin and gentamicin B. From Klebsiella pneumoniae.
   4547..4668    +  LTR            3' LTR (ΔU3) (fragment): self-inactivating 3' long terminal repeat (LTR) from Moloney murine leukemia virus
   4669..5138    +  LTR            LTR: long terminal repeat from Moloney murine leukemia virus
   5204..5256    -  CDS            lacI (fragment): lac repressor; lacI; The lac repressor binds to the lac operator to inhibit transcription in E. coli. This inhibition can be relieved by adding lactose or isopropyl-β-D-thiogalactopyranoside (IPTG).
   5439..6027    -  rep_origin     ori: high-copy-number ColE1/pMB1/pBR322/pUC origin of replication
   6191..7051    -  CDS            AmpR: β-lactamase; bla; confers resistance to ampicillin, carbenicillin, and related antibiotics
   7052..7156    -  promoter       AmpR promoter: bla
>Addgene plasmid #128259 | pMRX-INU-TEX264 LIR4A-FLAG | addgene full sequence | sequence record 251629 | Addgene NGS Result
GACATTGATTATTGACTAGTTATTAATAGTAATCAATTACGGGGTCATTAGTTCATAGCCCATATATGGA
GTTCCGCGTTACATAACTTACGGTAAATGGCCCGCCTGGCTGACCGCCCAACGACCCCCGCCCATTGACG
TCAATAATGACGTATGTTCCCATAGTAACGCCAATAGGGACTTTCCATTGACGTCAATGGGTGGAGTATT
TACGGTAAACTGCCCACTTGGCAGTACATCAAGTGTATCATATGCCAAGTACGCCCCCTATTGACGTCAA
TGACGGTAAATGGCCCGCCTGGCATTATGCCCAGTACATGACCTTATGGGACTTTCCTACTTGGCAGTAC
ATCTACGTATTAGTCATCGCTATTACCATGCTAGAGAACCATCAGATGTTTCCAGGGTGCCCCAAGGACC
TGAAATGACCCTGTGCCTTATTTGAACTAACCAATCAGTTCGCTTCTCGCTTCTGTTCGCGCGCTTCTGC
TCCCCGAGCTCAATAAAAGAGCCCACAACCCCTCACTCGGCGCGCCAGTCCTCCGATTGACTGAGTCGCC
CGGGTACCCGTGTATCCAATAAACCCTCTTGCAGTTGCATCCGACTTGTGGTCTCGCTGTTCCTTGGGAG
GGTCTCCTCTGAGTGATTGACTACCCGTCAGCGGGGGTCTTTCATTTGGGGGCTCGTCCGGGATCGGGAG
ACCCCTGCCCAGGGACCACCGACCCACCACCGGGAGGTAAGCTGGCCAGCAACTTATCTGTGTCTGTCCG
ATTGTCTAGTGTCTATGACTGATTTTATGCGCCTGCGTCGGTACTAGTTAGCTAACTAGCTCTGTATCTG
GCGGACCCGTGGTGGAACTGACGAGTTCGGAACACCCGGCCGCAACCCTGGGAGACGTCCCAGGGACTTC
GGGGGCCGTTTTTGTGGCCCGACCTGAGTCCAAAAATCCCGATCGTTTTGGACTCTTTGGTGCACCCCCC
TTAGAGGAGGGATATGTGGTTCTGGTAGGAGACGAGAACCTAAAACAGTTCCCGCCTCCGTCTGAATTTT
TGCTTTCGGTTTGGGACCGAAGCCGCGCCGCGCGTCTTGTCTGCTGCAGCATCGTTCTGTGTTGTCTCTG
TCTGACTGTGTTTCTGTATTTGTCTGAAAATATGGGCCCGGGCCAGACTGTTACCACTCCCTTAAGTTTG
ACCTTAGGTCACTGGAAAGATGTCGAGCGGATCGCTCACAACCAGTCGGTAGATGTCAAGAAGAGACGTT
GGGTTACCTTCTGCTCTGCAGAATGGCCAACCTTTAACGTCGGATGGCCGCGAGACGGCACCTTTAACCG
AGACCTCATCACCCAGGTTAAGATCAAGGTCTTTTCACCTGGCCCGCATGGACACCCAGACCAGGTCCCC
TACATCGTGACCTGGGAAGCCTTGGCTTTTGACCCCCCTCCCTGGGTCAAGCCCTTTGTACACCCTAAGC
CTCCGCCTCCTCTTCCTCCATCCGCCCCGTCTCTCCCCCTTGAACCTCCTCGTTCGACCCCGCCTCGATC
CTCCCTTTATCCAGCCCTCACTCCTTCTCTAGGCGCCCCCATATGGCCATATGAGATCTTATATGGGGCA
CCCCCGCCCCTTGTAAACTTCCCTGACCCTGACATGACAAGAGTTACTAACAGCCCCTCTCTCCAAGCTC
ACTTACAGGCTCTCTACTTAGTCCAGCACGAAGTCTGGAGACCTCTGGCGGCAGCCTACCAAGAACAACT
GGACCGACCGGTGGTACCTCACCCTTACCGAGTCGGCGACACAGTGTGGGTCCGCCGACACCAGACTAAG
AACCTAGAACCTCGCTGGAAAGGACCTTACACAGTCCTGCTGACCACCCCCACCGCCCTCAAAGTAGACG
GCATCGCAGCTTGGATACACGCCGCCCACGTGAAGGCTGCCGACCCCGGGGGTGGACCATCCTCTAGACT
GCCGGATCTGCCATCGATATAAAGCTTAAAGGATCCATGTCGGACCTGCTACTACTGGGCCTGATTGGGG
GCCTGACTCTCTTACTGCTGCTGACGCTGCTGGCCTTTGCCGGGTACTCAGGGCTACTGGCTGGGGTGGA
AGTGAGTGCTGGGTCACCCCCCATCCGCAACGTCACTGTGGCCTACAAGTTCCACATGGGGCTCTATGGT
GAGACTGGGCGGCTTTTCACTGAGAGCTGCAGCATCTCTCCCAAGCTCCGCTCCATCGCTGTCTACTATG
ACAACCCCCACATGGTGCCCCCTGATAAGTGCCGATGTGCCGTGGGCAGCATCCTGAGTGAAGGTGAGGA
ATCGCCCTCCCCTGAGCTCATCGACCTCTACCAGAAATTTGGCTTCAAGGTGTTCTCCTTCCCGGCACCC
AGCCATGTGGTGACAGCCACCTTCCCCTACACCACCATTCTGTCCATCTGGCTGGCTACCCGCCGTGTCC
ATCCTGCCTTGGACACCTACATCAAGGAGCGGAAGCTGTGTGCCTATCCTCGGCTGGAGATCTACCAGGA
AGACCAGATCCATTTCATGTGCCCACTGGCACGGCAGGGAGACTTCTATGTGCCTGAGATGAAGGAGACA
GAGTGGAAATGGCGGGGGCTTGTGGAGGCCATTGACACCCAGGTGGATGGCACAGGAGCTGACACAATGA
GTGACACGAGTTCTGTAAGCTTGGAAGTGAGCCCTGGCAGCCGGGAGACTTCAGCTGCCACACTGTCACC
TGGGGCGAGCAGCCGTGGCTGGGATGACGGTGACACCCGCAGCGAGCACAGCTACAGCGAGTCAGGTGCC
AGCGGCTCCTCTGCTGCTGCTGCTGACTTGGAGGGCGAGGGGCCCTTAGGGGAGTCACGGCTGGACCCTG
GGACTGAGCCCCTGGGGACTACCAAGTGGCTCTGGGAGCCCACTGCCCCTGAGAAGGGCAAGGAGGCGAA
TTCGGGCTCTGGTTCAGGCGACTACAAAGACCATGACGGTGATTATAAAGATCATGACATCGACTACAAG
GATGACGATGACAAGTAATGATTTCTCGAGAGCGGCCGCTACGTAAATTCCGCCCCCCCCCCTAACGTTA
CTGGCCGAAGCCGCTTGGAATAAGGCCGGTGTGCGTTTGTCTATATGTTATTTTCCACCATATTGCCGTC
TTTTGGCAATGTGAGGGCCCGGAAACCTGGCCCTGTCTTCTTGACGAGCATTCCTAGGGGTCTTTCCCCT
CTCGCCAAAGGAATGCAAGGTCTGTTGAATGTCGTGAAGGAAGCAGTTCCTCTGGAAGTTTCTTGAAGAC
AAACAACGTCTGTAGCGACCCTTTGCAGGCAGCGGAACCCCCCACCTGGCGACAGGTGCCTCTGCGGCCA
AAAGCCACGTGTATAAGATACACCTGCAAAGGCGGCACAACCCCAGTGCCACGTTGTGAGTTGGATAGTT
GTGGAAAGAGTCAAATGGCTCTCCTCAAGCGTATTCAACAAGGGGCTGAAGGATGCCCAGAAGGTACCCC
ATTGTATGGGATCTGATCTGGGGCCTCGGTGCACATGCTTTACATGTGTTTAGTCGAGGTTAAAAAAACG
TCTAGGCCCCCCGAACCACGGGGACGTGGTTTTCCTTTGAAAAACACGATGATAATATGGCCACAACCGT
CGACATGATTGAACAAGATGGATTGCACGCAGGTTCTCCGGCCGCTTGGGTGGAGAGGCTATTCGGCTAT
GACTGGGCACAACAGACAATCGGCTGCTCTGATGCCGCCGTGTTCCGGCTGTCAGCGCAGGGGCGCCCGG
TTCTTTTTGTCAAGACCGACCTGTCCGGTGCCCTGAATGAACTGCAGGACGAGGCAGCGCGGCTATCGTG
GCTGGCCACGACGGGCGTTCCTTGCGCAGCTGTGCTCGACGTTGTCACTGAAGCGGGAAGGGACTGGCTG
CTATTGGGCGAAGTGCCGGGGCAGGATCTCCTGTCATCTCACCTTGCTCCTGCCGAGAAAGTATCCATCA
TGGCTGATGCAATGCGGCGGCTGCATACGCTTGATCCGGCTACCTGCCCATTCGACCACCAAGCGAAACA
TCGCATCGAGCGAGCACGTACTCGGATGGAAGCCGGTCTTGTCGATCAGGATGATCTGGACGAAGAGCAT
CAGGGGCTCGCGCCAGCCGAACTGTTCGCCAGGCTCAAGGCGCGCATGCCCGACGGCGAGGATCTCGTCG
TGACCCATGGCGATGCCTGCTTGCCGAATATCATGGTGGAAAATGGCCGCTTTTCTGGATTCATCGACTG
TGGCCGGCTGGGTGTGGCGGACCGCTATCAGGACATAGCGTTGGCTACCCGTGATATTGCTGAAGAGCTT
GGCGGCGAATGGGCTGACCGCTTCCTCGTGCTTTACGGTATCGCCGCTCCCGATTCGCAGCGCATCGCCT
TCTATCGCCTTCTTGACGAGTTCTTCTGAGTCGACCGCCCGCCCCACGACCCGCAGCGCCCGACCGAAAG
GAGCGCACGACCCCATGGCTCGACGATAAAATAAAAGATTTTATTTAGTCTCCAGAAAAAGGGGGGAATG
AAAGACCCCACCTGTAGGTTTGGCAAGCTAGCTTAAGTAACGCCATTTTGCAAGGCATGGAAAAATACAT
AACTGAGAATAGAGAAGTTCAGATCAAGGTCAGGAACAGATGGAACAGCTGAATATGGGCCAAACAGGAT
ATCTGTGGTAAGCAGTTCCTGCCCCGGCTCAGGGCCAAGAACAGATGGAACAGCTGAATATGGGCCAAAC
AGGATATCTGTGGTAAGCAGTTCCTGCCCCGGCTCAGGGCCAAGAACAGATGGTCCCCAGATGCGGTCCA
GCCCTCAGCAGTTTCTAGAGAACCATCAGATGTTTCCAGGGTGCCCCAAGGACCTGAAATGACCCTGTGC
CTTATTTGAACTAACCAATCAGTTCGCTTCTCGCTTCTGTTCGCGCGCTTCTGCTCCCCGAGCTCAATAA
AAGAGCCCACAACCCCTCACTCGGGGCGCCAGTCCTCCGATTGACTGAGTCGCCCGGGTACCCGTGTATC
CAATAAACCCTCTTGCAGTTGCATCCGACTTGTGGTCTCGCTGTTCCTTGGGAGGGTCTCCTCTGAGTGA
TTGACTACCCGTCAGCGGGGGTCTTTCACATGCAGCATGTATCAAAATTAATTTGGTTTTTTTTCTTAAG
TATTTACATTAAATGGCCATAGTTGCATTAATGAATCGGCCAACGCGCGGGGAGAGGCGGTTTGCGTATT
GGGCGCTCTTCCGCTTCCTCGCTCACTGACTCGCTGCGCTCGGTCGTTCGGCTGCGGCGAGCGGTATCAG
CTCACTCAAAGGCGGTAATACGGTTATCCACAGAATCAGGGGATAACGCAGGAAAGAACATGTGAGCAAA
AGGCCAGCAAAAGGCCAGGAACCGTAAAAAGGCCGCGTTGCTGGCGTTTTTCCATAGGCTCCGCCCCCCT
GACGAGCATCACAAAAATCGACGCTCAAGTCAGAGGTGGCGAAACCCGACAGGACTATAAAGATACCAGG
CGTTTCCCCCTGGAAGCTCCCTCGTGCGCTCTCCTGTTCCGACCCTGCCGCTTACCGGATACCTGTCCGC
CTTTCTCCCTTCGGGAAGCGTGGCGCTTTCTCATAGCTCACGCTGTAGGTATCTCAGTTCGGTGTAGGTC
GTTCGCTCCAAGCTGGGCTGTGTGCACGAACCCCCCGTTCAGCCCGACCGCTGCGCCTTATCCGGTAACT
ATCGTCTTGAGTCCAACCCGGTAAGACACGACTTATCGCCACTGGCAGCAGCCACTGGTAACAGGATTAG
CAGAGCGAGGTATGTAGGCGGTGCTACAGAGTTCTTGAAGTGGTGGCCTAACTACGGCTACACTAGAAGA
ACAGTATTTGGTATCTGCGCTCTGCTGAAGCCAGTTACCTTCGGAAAAAGAGTTGGTAGCTCTTGATCCG
GCAAACAAACCACCGCTGGTAGCGGTGGTTTTTTTGTTTGCAAGCAGCAGATTACGCGCAGAAAAAAAGG
ATCTCAAGAAGATCCTTTGATCTTTTCTACGGGGTCTGACGCTCAGTGGAACGAAAACTCACGTTAAGGG
ATTTTGGTCATGAGATTATCAAAAAGGATCTTCACCTAGATCCTTTTGCGGCCGGCCGCAAATCAATCTA
AAGTATATATGAGTAAACTTGGTCTGACAGTTACCAATGCTTAATCAGTGAGGCACCTATCTCAGCGATC
TGTCTATTTCGTTCATCCATAGTTGCCTGACTCCCCGTCGTGTAGATAACTACGATACGGGAGGGCTTAC
CATCTGGCCCCAGTGCTGCAATGATACCGCGAGACCCACGCTCACCGGCTCCAGATTTATCAGCAATAAA
CCAGCCAGCCGGAAGGGCCGAGCGCAGAAGTGGTCCTGCAACTTTATCCGCCTCCATCCAGTCTATTAAT
TGTTGCCGGGAAGCTAGAGTAAGTAGTTCGCCAGTTAATAGTTTGCGCAACGTTGTTGCCATTGCTACAG
GCATCGTGGTGTCACGCTCGTCGTTTGGTATGGCTTCATTCAGCTCCGGTTCCCAACGATCAAGGCGAGT
TACATGATCCCCCATGTTGTGCAAAAAAGCGGTTAGCTCCTTCGGTCCTCCGATCGTTGTCAGAAGTAAG
TTGGCCGCAGTGTTATCACTCATGGTTATGGCAGCACTGCATAATTCTCTTACTGTCATGCCATCCGTAA
GATGCTTTTCTGTGACTGGTGAGTACTCAACCAAGTCATTCTGAGAATAGTGTATGCGGCGACCGAGTTG
CTCTTGCCCGGCGTCAACACGGGATAATACCGCGCCACATAGCAGAACTTTAAAAGTGCTCATCATTGGA
AAACGTTCTTCGGGGCGAAAACTCTCAAGGATCTTACCGCTGTTGAGATCCAGTTCGATGTAACCCACTC
GTGCACCCAACTGATCTTCAGCATCTTTTACTTTCACCAGCGTTTCTGGGTGAGCAAAAACAGGAAGGCA
AAATGCCGCAAAAAAGGGAATAAGGGCGACACGGAAATGTTGAATACTCATACTCTTCCTTTTTCAATAT
TATTGAAGCATTTATCAGGGTTATTGTCTCATGAGCGGATACATATTTGAATGTATTTAGAAAAATAAAC
AAATAGGGGTTCCGCGCACATTTCCCCGAAAAGTGCCACCTGACGTCTAAGAAACCATTATTATCATGAC
ATTAACCTATAAAAATAGGCGTATCACGAGGCCCTTTCGTCTTCACTATAGGAGCTTGGCCCATTGCATA
CGTTGTATCCATATCATAATATGTACATTTATATTGGCTCATGTCCAACATTACCGCCATGTT
